Addgene plasmid #73419: pETM6-3H5-mCherry
Purpose: Reporter plasmid encoding mCherry, codon optimized for E. coli, transcriptionally driven by orthogonal T7-lac promoter variant 3H5.
Depositing lab: Mattheos Koffas. Depositing organization: Rensselaer Polytechnic Institute. Publication: Rapid generation of CRISPR/dCas9-regulated, orthogonally repressible hybrid T7-lac promoters for modular, tuneable control of metabolic pathway fluxes in Escherichia coli. Cress BF, Jones JA, Kim DC, Leitz QD, Englaender JA, Collins SM, Linhardt RJ, Koffas MA. Nucleic Acids Res. 2016 Apr 13. pii: gkw231. 10.1093/nar/gkw231 PubMed 27079979.
Backbone
  Vector backbone: pETM6
  Backbone manufacturer: Koffas Lab, Addgene Plasmid #49795
  Backbone size w/o insert (bp): 5147
  Vector type: Bacterial Expression, CRISPR, Synthetic Biology
Growth in bacteria
  Bacterial resistance: Ampicillin, 100 μg/mL
  Growth temperature: 37°C
  Growth strain: DH5alpha
  Copy number: High Copy
Gene/Insert
  Gene/Insert name: Promoter 3H5 (orthogonal T7-lac variant)
  Species: Synthetic
  Promoter: P3H5 (orthogonal T7-lac variant)
  Cloning method: Unknown
  Sequencing primers: 5′ pBRrevBam; 3′ T7 terminal
Terms and licenses: Academic/Nonprofit Terms; Industry Terms: Not Available to Industry
Depositor comments: Constructed using degenerate site directed mutagenesis of T7-lac promoter region. Also encodes mCherry reporter.
How to cite: pETM6-3H5-mCherry was a gift from Mattheos Koffas (Addgene plasmid # 73419 ; http://n2t.net/addgene:73419 ; RRID:Addgene_73419)
