[The description below was written by a language model from this plasmid's Addgene catalogue record and pLannotate feature annotations shown in this document.]
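Description:
pETM6-3H5-mCherry is a bacterial expression reporter plasmid built on the pETM6 backbone, a pET-style vector for E. coli. It replicates from a ColE1/pBR322-type origin and is selected with ampicillin through the β-lactamase gene and its native promoter. The catalogue lists it as high copy, although the feature table also shows the rop gene and the bom region carried over from pBR322, elements usually associated with moderated copy number. An f1 origin is present as well, along with short tetracycline-resistance fragments that are non-functional backbone remnants. A brief annotation labelled as a CMV intron fragment lies just upstream of the lac operator across the circular junction. In a bacterial plasmid this is most likely a spurious match, and it falls where the mutated promoter would be expected.

The payload is an E. coli codon-optimised mCherry coding sequence driven by P3H5, a synthetic orthogonal variant of the hybrid T7-lac promoter generated by degenerate site-directed mutagenesis of the promoter region. The variant promoter itself is not recognised as a T7 promoter in the annotation. Its associated lac operator, the T7 gene 10 ribosome binding site, mCherry, a partial S-tag sequence and the T7 terminator follow in order. The plasmid-borne lacI gene supplies repressor, so expression should depend on a T7 RNA polymerase-expressing host and IPTG induction.

According to the record, the construct belongs to a set of promoter variants designed to be individually repressible by CRISPR/dCas9. mCherry fluorescence provides a readout of promoter strength and of orthogonal repression, supporting tuneable control of metabolic pathway flux in E. coli.
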