Features (pLannotate 1.2.2; 18 found; start..end, strand, type, name):
      3..27      +  protein_bind   lac operator: The lac repressor binds to the lac operator to inhibit transcription in E. coli. This inhibition can be relieved by adding lactose or isopropyl-β-D-thiogalactopyranoside (IPTG). lac repressor encoded by lacI
     42..64      +  RBS            RBS: efficient ribosome binding site from bacteriophage T7 gene 10 (Olins and Rangwala, 1989)
     72..779     +  CDS            mCherry: mCherry is a basic (constitutively fluorescent) red fluorescent protein published in 2004, derived from Discosoma sp.. It is reported to be a very rapidly-maturing monomer with low acid sensitivity.
    801..842     +  CDS            S-Tag (fragment): affinity and epitope tag derived from pancreatic ribonuclease A
    898..945     +  terminator     T7 terminator: transcription terminator for bacteriophage T7 RNA polymerase
    989..1444    +  rep_origin     f1 ori (sequence partly withheld): f1 bacteriophage origin of replication; arrow indicates direction of (+) strand synthesis
   1559..2419    -  CDS            AmpR: β-lactamase; bla; confers resistance to ampicillin, carbenicillin, and related antibiotics
   2420..2512    -  promoter       AmpR promoter: bla
   2593..3181    +  rep_origin     ori: high-copy-number ColE1/pMB1/pBR322/pUC origin of replication
   3367..3509    -  misc_feature   bom: basis of mobility region from pBR322
   3611..3802    -  CDS            rop: Rop protein, which maintains plasmids at low copy number; rop
   3819..4199    +  CDS            YPB1_ECOLX: Protein predicted: Swiss-Prot protein existence level 4. From Escherichia coli.
   4261..4325    -  CDS            TcR (fragment): tetracycline efflux protein; tet; confers resistance to tetracycline
   4340..4361    -  protein_bind   CAP binding site: CAP binding activates transcription in the presence of cAMP. E. coli catabolite activator protein
   4374..5456    -  CDS            lacI: lac repressor; lacI; The lac repressor binds to the lac operator to inhibit transcription in E. coli. This inhibition can be relieved by adding lactose or isopropyl-β-D-thiogalactopyranoside (IPTG).
   5457..5534    -  promoter       lacI promoter: lacI
   5542..5815    -  CDS            TcR (fragment): tetracycline efflux protein; tet; confers resistance to tetracycline
   5847..5865    +  intron         CMV intron (fragment): modified intron A from human cytomegalovirus (CMV)
>Addgene plasmid #73419 | pETM6-3H5-mCherry | depositor full sequence | sequence record 135319 | Full Sequence
CCGGAATTGTGAGCGGATAACAATTCCCCTCTAGAAATAATTTTGTTTAACTTTAAGAAGGAGATATACA
TATGGTTTCAAAAGGCGAAGAAGACAACATGGCGATTATCAAGGAATTTATGCGTTTCAAGGTCCACATG
GAAGGCAGCGTCAATGGTCACGAATTTGAAATTGAAGGCGAAGGTGAAGGCCGTCCGTATGAAGGCACCC
AGACGGCAAAACTGAAGGTCACCAAAGGCGGTCCGCTGCCGTTTGCTTGGGATATTCTGTCACCGCAATT
CATGTATGGTTCGAAAGCGTACGTTAAGCATCCGGCCGATATCCCGGACTATCTGAAACTGTCCTTTCCG
GAAGGCTTCAAATGGGAACGTGTTATGAACTTCGAAGATGGCGGTGTGGTTACCGTCACGCAGGATAGCT
CTCTGCAAGACGGTGAATTTATTTATAAAGTGAAGCTGCGCGGCACCAATTTCCCGAGCGATGGTCCGGT
TATGCAGAAAAAGACGATGGGCTGGGAAGCGAGTTCCGAACGTATGTACCCGGAAGACGGTGCCCTGAAA
GGCGAAATCAAGCAGCGCCTGAAACTGAAGGATGGCGGTCACTATGACGCAGAAGTGAAAACCACGTACA
AGGCTAAAAAGCCGGTCCAACTGCCGGGTGCATACAACGTGAACATCAAGCTGGATATCACCAGCCATAA
CGAAGACTATACGATCGTTGAACAGTACGAACGTGCAGAAGGCCGCCACTCTACCGGCGGTATGGATGAA
CTGTACAAATAAGGTACCCTCGAGTCTGGTAAAGAAACCGCTGCTGCGAAATTTGAACGCCAGCACATGG
ACTCGTCTACTAGTCGCAGCTTAATTAACCTAAACTGCTGCCACCGCTGAGCAATAACTAGCATAACCCC
TTGGGGCCTCTAAACGGGTCTTGAGGGGTTTTTTGCTAGCGAAAGGAGGAGTCGACTATATCCGGATTGG
CGAATGGG
[124 nt withheld, positions 989-1112]
C
[91 nt withheld, positions 1114-1204]
A
[49 nt withheld, positions 1206-1254]
CCTTTGACGTTGGAGTCCACGTTCTTT
[37 nt withheld, positions 1282-1318]
ACCCTATCTCGGTCTATTCTTTTGATTTATAAGGGATTTTGCCGATTTCGGCCTATTGGTTAAAAAATGA
GCTGATTTAACAAAAATTTAACGCGAATTTTAACAAAATATTAACGTTTACAATTTCTGGCGGCACGATG
GCATGAGATTATCAAAAAGGATCTTCACCTAGATCCTTTTAAATTAAAAATGAAGTTTTAAATCAATCTA
AAGTATATATGAGTAAACTTGGTCTGACAGTTACCAATGCTTAATCAGTGAGGCACCTATCTCAGCGATC
TGTCTATTTCGTTCATCCATAGTTGCCTGACTCCCCGTCGTGTAGATAACTACGATACGGGAGGGCTTAC
CATCTGGCCCCAGTGCTGCAATGATACCGCGAGACCCACGCTCACCGGCTCCAGATTTATCAGCAATAAA
CCAGCCAGCCGGAAGGGCCGAGCGCAGAAGTGGTCCTGCAACTTTATCCGCCTCCATCCAGTCTATTAAT
TGTTGCCGGGAAGCTAGAGTAAGTAGTTCGCCAGTTAATAGTTTGCGCAACGTTGTTGCCATTGCTACAG
GCATCGTGGTGTCACGCTCGTCGTTTGGTATGGCTTCATTCAGCTCCGGTTCCCAACGATCAAGGCGAGT
TACATGATCCCCCATGTTGTGCAAAAAAGCGGTTAGCTCCTTCGGTCCTCCGATCGTTGTCAGAAGTAAG
TTGGCCGCAGTGTTATCACTCATGGTTATGGCAGCACTGCATAATTCTCTTACTGTCATGCCATCCGTAA
GATGCTTTTCTGTGACTGGTGAGTACTCAACCAAGTCATTCTGAGAATAGTGTATGCGGCGACCGAGTTG
CTCTTGCCCGGCGTCAATACGGGATAATACCGCGCCACATAGCAGAACTTTAAAAGTGCTCATCATTGGA
AAACGTTCTTCGGGGCGAAAACTCTCAAGGATCTTACCGCTGTTGAGATCCAGTTCGATGTAACCCACTC
GTGCACCCAACTGATCTTCAGCATCTTTTACTTTCACCAGCGTTTCTGGGTGAGCAAAAACAGGAAGGCA
AAATGCCGCAAAAAAGGGAATAAGGGCGACACGGAAATGTTGAATACTCATACTCTTCCTTTTTCAATCA
TGATTGAAGCATTTATCAGGGTTATTGTCTCATGAGCGGATACATATTTGAATGTATTTAGAAAAATAAA
CAAATAGGTCATGACCAAAATCCCTTAACGTGAGTTTTCGTTCCACTGAGCGTCAGACCCCGTAGAAAAG
ATCAAAGGATCTTCTTGAGATCCTTTTTTTCTGCGCGTAATCTGCTGCTTGCAAACAAAAAAACCACCGC
TACCAGCGGTGGTTTGTTTGCCGGATCAAGAGCTACCAACTCTTTTTCCGAAGGTAACTGGCTTCAGCAG
AGCGCAGATACCAAATACTGTCCTTCTAGTGTAGCCGTAGTTAGGCCACCACTTCAAGAACTCTGTAGCA
CCGCCTACATACCTCGCTCTGCTAATCCTGTTACCAGTGGCTGCTGCCAGTGGCGATAAGTCGTGTCTTA
CCGGGTTGGACTCAAGACGATAGTTACCGGATAAGGCGCAGCGGTCGGGCTGAACGGGGGGTTCGTGCAC
ACAGCCCAGCTTGGAGCGAACGACCTACACCGAACTGAGATACCTACAGCGTGAGCTATGAGAAAGCGCC
ACGCTTCCCGAAGGGAGAAAGGCGGACAGGTATCCGGTAAGCGGCAGGGTCGGAACAGGAGAGCGCACGA
GGGAGCTTCCAGGGGGAAACGCCTGGTATCTTTATAGTCCTGTCGGGTTTCGCCACCTCTGACTTGAGCG
TCGATTTTTGTGATGCTCGTCAGGGGGGCGGAGCCTATGGAAAAACGCCAGCAACGCGGCCTTTTTACGG
TTCCTGGCCTTTTGCTGGCCTTTTGCTCACATGTTCTTTCCTGCGTTATCCCCTGATTCTGTGGATAACC
GTATTACCGCCTTTGAGTGAGCTGATACCGCTCGCCGCAGCCGAACGACCGAGCGCAGCGAGTCAGTGAG
CGAGGAAGCGGAAGAGCGCCTGATGCGGTATTTTCTCCTTACGCATCTGTGCGGTATTTCACACCGCATA
TATGGTGCACTCTCAGTACAATCTGCTCTGATGCCGCATAGTTAAGCCAGTATACACTCCGCTATCGCTA
CGTGACTGGGTCATGGCTGCGCCCCGACACCCGCCAACACCCGCTGACGCGCCCTGACGGGCTTGTCTGC
TCCCGGCATCCGCTTACAGACAAGCTGTGACCGTCTCCGGGAGCTGCATGTGTCAGAGGTTTTCACCGTC
ATCACCGAAACGCGCGAGGCAGCTGCGGTAAAGCTCATCAGCGTGGTCGTGAAGCGATTCACAGATGTCT
GCCTGTTCATCCGCGTCCAGCTCGTTGAGTTTCTCCAGAAGCGTTAATGTCTGGCTTCTGATAAAGCGGG
CCATGTTAAGGGCGGTTTTTTCCTGTTTGGTCACTGATGCCTCCGTGTAAGGGGGATTTCTGTTCATGGG
GGTAATGATACCGATGAAACGAGAGAGGATGCTCACGATACGGGTTACTGATGATGAACATGCCCGGTTA
CTGGAACGTTGTGAGGGTAAACAACTGGCGGTATGGATGCGGCGGGACCAGAGAAAAATCACTCAGGGTC
AATGCCAGCGCTTCGTTAATACAGATGTAGGTGTTCCACAGGGTAGCCAGCAGCATCCTGCGATGCAGAT
CCGGAACATAATGGTGCAGGGCGCTGACTTCCGCGTTTCCAGACTTTACGAAACACGGAAACCGAAGACC
ATTCATGTTGTTGCTCAGGTCGCAGACGTTTTGCAGCAGCAGTCGCTTCACGTTCGCTCGCGTATCGGTG
ATTCATTCTGCTAACCAGTAAGGCAACCCCGCCAGCCTAGCCGGGTCCTCAACGACAGGAGCACGATCAT
GCTAGTCATGCCCCGCGCCCACCGGAAGGAGCTGACTGGGTTGAAGGCTCTCAAGGGCATCGGTCGAGAT
CCCGGTGCCTAATGAGTGAGCTAACTTACATTAATTGCGTTGCGCTCACTGCCCGCTTTCCAGTCGGGAA
ACCTGTCGTGCCAGCTGCATTAATGAATCGGCCAACGCGCGGGGAGAGGCGGTTTGCGTATTGGGCGCCA
GGGTGGTTTTTCTTTTCACCAGTGAGACGGGCAACAGCTGATTGCCCTTCACCGCCTGGCCCTGAGAGAG
TTGCAGCAAGCGGTCCACGCTGGTTTGCCCCAGCAGGCGAAAATCCTGTTTGATGGTGGTTAACGGCGGG
ATATAACATGAGCTGTCTTCGGTATCGTCGTATCCCACTACCGAGATGTCCGCACCAACGCGCAGCCCGG
ACTCGGTAATGGCGCGCATTGCGCCCAGCGCCATCTGATCGTTGGCAACCAGCATCGCAGTGGGAACGAT
GCCCTCATTCAGCATTTGCATGGTTTGTTGAAAACCGGACATGGCACTCCAGTCGCCTTCCCGTTCCGCT
ATCGGCTGAATTTGATTGCGAGTGAGATATTTATGCCAGCCAGCCAGACGCAGACGCGCCGAGACAGAAC
TTAATGGGCCCGCTAACAGCGCGATTTGCTGGTGACCCAATGCGACCAGATGCTCCACGCCCAGTCGCGT
ACCGTCTTCATGGGAGAAAATAATACTGTTGATGGGTGTCTGGTCAGAGACATCAAGAAATAACGCCGGA
ACATTAGTGCAGGCAGCTTCCACAGCAATGGCATCCTGGTCATCCAGCGGATAGTTAATGATCAGCCCAC
TGACGCGTTGCGCGAGAAGATTGTGCACCGCCGCTTTACAGGCTTCGACGCCGCTTCGTTCTACCATCGA
CACCACCACGCTGGCACCCAGTTGATCGGCGCGAGATTTAATCGCCGCGACAATTTGCGACGGCGCGTGC
AGGGCCAGACTGGAGGTGGCAACGCCAATCAGCAACGACTGTTTGCCCGCCAGTTGTTGTGCCACGCGGT
TGGGAATGTAATTCAGCTCCGCCATCGCCGCTTCCACTTTTTCCCGCGTTTTCGCAGAAACGTGGCTGGC
CTGGTTCACCACGCGGGAAACGGTCTGATAAGAGACACCGGCATACTCTGCGACATCGTATAACGTTACT
GGTTTCACATTCACCACCCTGAATTGACTCTCTTCCGGGCGCTATCATGCCATACCGCGAAAGGTTTTGC
GCCATTCGATGGTGTCCGGGATCTCGACGCTCTCCCTTATGCGACTCCTGCATTAGGAAGCAGCCCAGTA
GTAGGTTGAGGCCGTTGAGCACCGCCGCCGCAAGGAATGGTGCATGCAAGGAGATGGCGCCCAACAGTCC
CCCGGCCACGGGGCCTGCCACCATACCCACGCCGAAACAAGCGCTCATGAGCCCGAAGTGGCGAGCCCGA
TCTTCCCCATCGGTGATGTCGGCGATATAGGCGCCAGCAACCGCACCTGTGGCGCCGGTGATGCCGGCCA
CGATGCGTCCGGCGTAGCCTAGGATCGAGATCGATCTCGATCCCGCGAAATTAATACGACTCACTATC
