>Addgene plasmid #73419 | pETM6-3H5-mCherry | addgene partial sequence | sequence record 139084 | pBRrevBam 5'-GGTGATGTCGGCGATATAGG-3'
CGATGCGTCCGGCGTAGCCTAGGATCGAGATCGATCTCGATCCCGCGAAATTAATACGACTCACTATCCC
GGAATTGTGAGCGGATAACAATTCCCCTCTAGAAATAATTTTGTTTAACTTTAAGAAGGAGATATACATA
TGGTTTCAAAAGGCGAAGAAGACAACATGGCGATTATCAAGGAATTTATGCGTTTCAAGGTCCACATGGA
AGGCAGCGTCAATGGTCACGAATTTGAAATTGAAGGCGAAGGTGAAGGCCGTCCGTATGAAGGCACCCAG
ACGGCAAAACTGAAGGTCACCAAAGGCGGTCCGCTGCCGTTTGCTTGGGATATTCTGTCACCGCAATTCA
TGTATGGTTCGAAAGCGTACGTTAAGCATCCGGCCGATATCCCGGACTATCTGAAACTGTCCTTTCCGGA
AGGCTTCAAATGGGAACGTGTTATGAACTTCGAAGATGGCGGTGTGGTTACCGTCACGCAGGATAGCTCT
CTGCAAGACGGTGAATTTATTTATAAAGTGAAGCTGCGCGGCACCAATTTCCCGAGCGATGGTCCGGTTA
TGCAGAAAAAGACGATGGGCTGGGAAGCGAGTTCCGAACGTATGTACCCGGAAGACGGTGCCCTGAAAGG
CGAAATCAAGCAGCGCCTGAAACTGAAGGATGGCGGTCACTATGACGCAGAAGTGAAAACCACGTACAAG
GCTAAAAAGCCGGTCCAACTGCCGGGTGCATACAACGTGAACATCAAGCTGGATATCACCAGCCATAACG
AAGACTATACGATCGTTGAACAGTACGAACGTGCAGAAGGCCGCCACTCTACCGGCGGTATGGATGAACT
GTACAA
