>Addgene plasmid #73419 | pETM6-3H5-mCherry | addgene partial sequence | sequence record 139179 | T7term 5'-GCTAGTTATTGCTCAGCGG-3'
ACGAGTCCATGTGCTGGCGTTCAAATTTCGCAGCAGCGGTTTCTTTACCAGACTCGAGGGTACCTTATTT
GTACAGTTCATCCATACCGCCGGTAGAGTGGCGGCCTTCTGCACGTTCGTACTGTTCAACGATCGTATAG
TCTTCGTTATGGCTGGTGATATCCAGCTTGATGTTCACGTTGTATGCACCCGGCAGTTGGACCGGCTTTT
TAGCCTTGTACGTGGTTTTCACTTCTGCGTCATAGTGACCGCCATCCTTCAGTTTCAGGCGCTGCTTGAT
TTCGCCTTTCAGGGCACCGTCTTCCGGGTACATACGTTCGGAACTCGCTTCCCAGCCCATCGTCTTTTTC
TGCATAACCGGACCATCGCTCGGGAAATTGGTGCCGCGCAGCTTCACTTTATAAATAAATTCACCGTCTT
GCAGAGAGCTATCCTGCGTGACGGTAACCACACCGCCATCTTCGAAGTTCATAACACGTTCCCATTTGAA
GCCTTCCGGAAAGGACAGTTTCAGATAGTCCGGGATATCGGCCGGATGCTTAACGTACGCTTTCGAACCA
TACATGAATTGCGGTGACAGAATATCCCAAGCAAACGGCAGCGGACCGCCTTTGGTGACCTTCAGTTTTG
CCGTCTGGGTGCCTTCATACGGACGGCCTTCACCTTCGCCTTCAATTTCAAATTCGTGACCATTGACGCT
GCCTTCCATGTGGACCTTG
